Addgene plasmid #185206: pST_H2FLK7_DrHD_b03_dom3 (pBS0679)
Purpose: For the mammalian expression of the Deinococcus radiodurans protein H2FLK7_DrHD_b03_dom3. This is one of the bottom performing targets in our apoptosis assay (it induced apoptosis).
Depositing lab: Pamela Silver. Depositing organization: Harvard Medical School. Publication: Natural and Designed Proteins Inspired by Extremotolerant Organisms Can Form Condensates and Attenuate Apoptosis in Human Cells. Veling MT, Nguyen DT, Thadani NN, Oster ME, Rollins NJ, Brock KP, Bethel NP, Lim S, Baker D, Way JC, Marks DS, Chang RL, Silver PA. ACS Synth Biol. 2022 Mar 18;11(3):1292-1302. doi: 10.1021/acssynbio.1c00572. Epub 2022 Feb 18. PubMed 35176859.
Backbone
  Vector backbone: YK 02
  Vector type: Mammalian Expression
Growth in bacteria
  Bacterial resistance: Ampicillin, 100 μg/mL
  Growth temperature: 37°C
  Growth strain: DH5alpha
  Copy number: High Copy
Gene/Insert
  Gene/Insert name: H2FLK7_DrHD_b03_dom3
  Species: D. radiodurans
  Insert size (bp): 393
  Cloning method: Gibson Cloning
Terms and licenses: Academic/Nonprofit Terms; Industry Terms: Not Available to Industry
Depositor comments: This is one of the bottom performing targets in our apoptosis assay (it induced apoptosis). See supplemental table 2 in our paper to see its performance in our assay. The negative control for this assay is pSecTag2 B which can be obtained from Thermo here https://www.thermofisher.com/order/catalog/product/V90020
How to cite: pST_H2FLK7_DrHD_b03_dom3 (pBS0679) was a gift from Pamela Silver (Addgene plasmid # 185206 ; http://n2t.net/addgene:185206 ; RRID:Addgene_185206)
