[The description below was written by a language model from this plasmid's Addgene catalogue record and pLannotate feature annotations shown in this document.]
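Description:
pST_H2FLK7_DrHD_b03_dom3 (pBS0679) is a mammalian expression plasmid of about 5.3 kb, built by Gibson cloning on a backbone recorded as YK 02. It carries a 393 bp insert encoding H2FLK7_DrHD_b03_dom3, a protein attributed to the extremotolerant bacterium Deinococcus radiodurans. In E. coli it is maintained at high copy through a ColE1/pUC-type origin and selected with ampicillin via the β-lactamase gene and its native promoter. An f1 origin is also present, which allows single-stranded DNA production. Small lac promoter/operator, CAP-site, lacI and bom fragments appear to be backbone remnants with no evident role in expression.

The annotated expression cassette consists of the human CMV immediate-early enhancer and promoter, followed by a T7 promoter, and is terminated by the bovine growth hormone polyadenylation signal. The feature table does not annotate the insert itself, but the unannotated interval between the T7 promoter and the bGH signal is the likely location of the coding sequence. No tags, signal peptides or reporters are called there, so the record does not establish whether any are fused to the protein. The short hit labelled as a truncated HIV-1 LTR fragment at the end of the CMV promoter is probably an annotation artefact and not a functional viral element. A second cassette places the Sh ble gene under tandem SV40 early and EM7 promoters with an SV40 poly(A) signal, so bleomycin/Zeocin-family selection should be possible in both mammalian cells and bacteria.

The plasmid comes from a screen that tested natural and designed proteins inspired by extremotolerant organisms for their ability to attenuate apoptosis in human cells. This construct was among the worst performers because it induced apoptosis instead of protecting against it. It therefore serves as a reference for the poorly performing end of that assay, whose negative control was the commercial vector pSecTag2 B.
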