Features (pLannotate 1.2.2; 20 found; start..end, strand, type, name):
     38..90      -  misc_feature   bom (fragment): basis of mobility region from pBR322
    245..624     +  enhancer       CMV enhancer: human cytomegalovirus immediate early enhancer
    625..828     +  promoter       CMV promoter: human cytomegalovirus (CMV) immediate early promoter
    824..857     +  LTR            5' LTR (truncated) (fragment): truncated 5' long terminal repeat (LTR) from HIV-1
    873..891     +  promoter       T7 promoter: promoter for bacteriophage T7 RNA polymerase
   1327..1551    +  polyA_signal   bGH poly(A) signal: bovine growth hormone polyadenylation signal
   1555..1576    +  promoter       SV40 promoter (fragment): SV40 enhancer and early promoter
   1597..2025    +  rep_origin     f1 ori (sequence partly withheld): f1 bacteriophage origin of replication; arrow indicates direction of (+) strand synthesis
   2039..2368    +  promoter       SV40 promoter: SV40 enhancer and early promoter
   2416..2463    +  promoter       EM7 promoter: synthetic bacterial promoter&nbsp
   2482..2856    +  CDS            BleoR: antibiotic-binding protein; Sh ble from Streptoalloteichus hindustanus; confers resistance to bleomycin, phleomycin, and Zeocin™
   2866..2991    +  CDS            ble (fragment): BLE_KLEPN - Experimental evidence at protein level: Swiss-Prot protein existence level 1. Binding protein with a strong affinity to the bleomycin family of antibiotics. Binds to CL990; an antimitotic-antibiotic compound. From Klebsiella pneumoniae.
   2986..3107    +  polyA_signal   SV40 poly(A) signal: SV40 polyadenylation signal
   3180..3196    -  protein_bind   lac operator: The lac repressor binds to the lac operator to inhibit transcription in E. coli. This inhibition can be relieved by adding lactose or isopropyl-β-D-thiogalactopyranoside (IPTG). lac repressor encoded by lacI
   3204..3234    -  promoter       lac promoter: promoter for the E. coli lac operon
   3249..3270    -  protein_bind   CAP binding site: CAP binding activates transcription in the presence of cAMP. E. coli catabolite activator protein
   3283..3375    -  CDS            lacI (fragment): lac repressor; lacI; The lac repressor binds to the lac operator to inhibit transcription in E. coli. This inhibition can be relieved by adding lactose or isopropyl-β-D-thiogalactopyranoside (IPTG).
   3558..4146    -  rep_origin     ori: high-copy-number ColE1/pMB1/pBR322/pUC origin of replication
   4317..5177    -  CDS            AmpR: β-lactamase; bla; confers resistance to ampicillin, carbenicillin, and related antibiotics
   5178..5282    -  promoter       AmpR promoter: bla
>Addgene plasmid #185206 | pST_H2FLK7_DrHD_b03_dom3 (pBS0679) | addgene full sequence | sequence record 366836 | Addgene NGS Result
ACCTGACGTCGACGGATCGGGAGATCTCCCGATCCCCTATGGTGCACTCTCAGTACAATCTGCTCTGATG
CCGCATAGTTAAGCCAGTATCTGCTCCCTGCTTGTGTGTTGGAGGTCGCTGAGTAGTGCGCGAGCAAAAT
TTAAGCTACAACAAGGCAAGGCTTGACCGACAATTGCATGAAGAATCTGCTTAGGGTTAGGCGTTTTGCG
CTGCTTCGCGATGTACGGGCCAGATATACGCGTTGACATTGATTATTGACTAGTTATTAATAGTAATCAA
TTACGGGGTCATTAGTTCATAGCCCATATATGGAGTTCCGCGTTACATAACTTACGGTAAATGGCCCGCC
TGGCTGACCGCCCAACGACCCCCGCCCATTGACGTCAATAATGACGTATGTTCCCATAGTAACGCCAATA
GGGACTTTCCATTGACGTCAATGGGTGGAGTATTTACGGTAAACTGCCCACTTGGCAGTACATCAAGTGT
ATCATATGCCAAGTACGCCCCCTATTGACGTCAATGACGGTAAATGGCCCGCCTGGCATTATGCCCAGTA
CATGACCTTATGGGACTTTCCTACTTGGCAGTACATCTACGTATTAGTCATCGCTATTACCATGGTGATG
CGGTTTTGGCAGTACATCAATGGGCGTGGATAGCGGTTTGACTCACGGGGATTTCCAAGTCTCCACCCCA
TTGACGTCAATGGGAGTTTGTTTTGGCACCAAAATCAACGGGACTTTCCAAAATGTCGTAACAACTCCGC
CCCATTGACGCAAATGGGCGGTAGGCGTGTACGGTGGGAGGTCTATATAAGCAGAGCTCTCTGGCTAACT
AGAGAACCCACTGCTTACTGGCTTATCGAAATTAATACGACTCACTATAGGGAGACCCAAGCTGGCTAGC
CACCATGGCCAAAGACAACGCCAGCGAGTCTGCTGAGAGCACCAAGTACAGCATTGTGGACACCGCCAAG
GGCATCGCCCACTCTGCCGAGGAGTGATGAATTGCCAATTGAAATTTGACGGCCTATGTCACTGAAACTA
TCCAAACACCCCATGTCGATACTGAACGTATCGACGCATACCTCCTTCCTTGAAAACGCACAATCATACA
ACTGGGCACATAATGCGTACGCCCATCTAGTACACCCATCTCTGTAGGTCCAGTTCAAGAGCTGGAAGAG
CACCCTCCACTTAGACGTGCCGTAAGATAGAGGTTAGTGAGAATAGCCATCCAATATGAGCGTTGATAGC
TAGACGAGGATAAGGCAGTGATAGAAGGGGCACCAAGCTTCATTCGCACCCGCTGATCAGCCTCGACTGT
GCCTTCTAGTTGCCAGCCATCTGTTGTTTGCCCCTCCCCCGTGCCTTCCTTGACCCTGGAAGGTGCCACT
CCCACTGTCCTTTCCTAATAAAATGAGGAAATTGCATCGCATTGTCTGAGTAGGTGTCATTCTATTCTGG
GGGGTGGGGTGGGGCAGGACAGCAAGGGGGAGGATTGGGAAGACAATAGCAGGCATGCTGGGGATGCGGT
GGGCTCTATGGCTTCTGAGGCGGAAAGAACCAGCTGGGGCTCTAGGGGGTATCCCC
[124 nt withheld, positions 1597-1720]
C
[91 nt withheld, positions 1722-1812]
A
[49 nt withheld, positions 1814-1862]
CCTTTGACGTTGGAGTCCACGTTCTTT
[37 nt withheld, positions 1890-1926]
ACCCTATCTCGGTCTATTCTTTTGATTTATAAGGGATTTTGCCGATTTCGGCCTATTGGTTAAAAAATGA
GCTGATTTAACAAAAATTTAACGCGAATTAATTCTGTGGAATGTGTGTCAGTTAGGGTGTGGAAAGTCCC
CAGGCTCCCCAGCAGGCAGAAGTATGCAAAGCATGCATCTCAATTAGTCAGCAACCAGGTGTGGAAAGTC
CCCAGGCTCCCCAGCAGGCAGAAGTATGCAAAGCATGCATCTCAATTAGTCAGCAACCATAGTCCCGCCC
CTAACTCCGCCCATCCCGCCCCTAACTCCGCCCAGTTCCGCCCATTCTCCGCCCCATGGCTGACTAATTT
TTTTTATTTATGCAGAGGCCGAGGCCGCCTCTGCCTCTGAGCTATTCCAGAAGTAGTGAGGAGGCTTTTT
TGGAGGCCTAGGCTTTTGCAAAAAGCTCCCGGGAGCTTGTATATCCATTTTCGGATCTGATCAGCACGTG
TTGACAATTAATCATCGGCATAGTATATCGGCATAGTATAATACGACAAGGTGAGGAACTAAACCATGGC
CAAGTTGACCAGTGCCGTTCCGGTGCTCACCGCGCGCGACGTCGCCGGAGCGGTCGAGTTCTGGACCGAC
CGGCTCGGGTTCTCCCGGGACTTCGTGGAGGACGACTTCGCCGGTGTGGTCCGGGACGACGTGACCCTGT
TCATCAGCGCGGTCCAGGACCAGGTGGTGCCGGACAACACCCTGGCCTGGGTGTGGGTGCGCGGCCTGGA
CGAGCTGTACGCCGAGTGGTCGGAGGTCGTGTCCACGAACTTCCGGGACGCCTCCGGGCCGGCCATGACC
GAGATCGGCGAGCAGCCGTGGGGGCGGGAGTTCGCCCTGCGCGACCCGGCCGGCAACTGCGTGCACTTCG
TGGCCGAGGAGCAGGACTGACACGTGCTACGAGATTTCGATTCCACCGCCGCCTTCTATGAAAGGTTGGG
CTTCGGAATCGTTTTCCGGGACGCCGGCTGGATGATCCTCCAGCGCGGGGATCTCATGCTGGAGTTCTTC
GCCCACCCCAACTTGTTTATTGCAGCTTATAATGGTTACAAATAAAGCAATAGCATCACAAATTTCACAA
ATAAAGCATTTTTTTCACTGCATTCTAGTTGTGGTTTGTCCAAACTCATCAATGTATCTTATCATGTCTG
TATACCGTCGACCTCTAGCTAGAGCTTGGCGTAATCATGGTCATAGCTGTTTCCTGTGTGAAATTGTTAT
CCGCTCACAATTCCACACAACATACGAGCCGGAAGCATAAAGTGTAAAGCCTGGGGTGCCTAATGAGTGA
GCTAACTTACATTAATTGCGTTGCGCTCACTGCCCGCTTTCCAGTCGGGAAACCTGTCGTGCCAGCTGCA
TTAATGAATCGGCCAACGCGCGGGGAGAGGCGGTTTGCGTATTGGGCGCTCTTCCGCTTCCTCGCTCACT
GACTCGCTGCGCTCGGTCGTTCGGCTGCGGCGAGCGGTATCAGCTCACTCAAAGGCGGTAATACGGTTAT
CCACAGAATCAGGGGATAACGCAGGAAAGAACATGTGAGCAAAAGGCCAGCAAAAGGCCAGGAACCGTAA
AAAGGCCGCGTTGCTGGCGTTTTTCCATAGGCTCCGCCCCCCTGACGAGCATCACAAAAATCGACGCTCA
AGTCAGAGGTGGCGAAACCCGACAGGACTATAAAGATACCAGGCGTTTCCCCCTGGAAGCTCCCTCGTGC
GCTCTCCTGTTCCGACCCTGCCGCTTACCGGATACCTGTCCGCCTTTCTCCCTTCGGGAAGCGTGGCGCT
TTCTCATAGCTCACGCTGTAGGTATCTCAGTTCGGTGTAGGTCGTTCGCTCCAAGCTGGGCTGTGTGCAC
GAACCCCCCGTTCAGCCCGACCGCTGCGCCTTATCCGGTAACTATCGTCTTGAGTCCAACCCGGTAAGAC
ACGACTTATCGCCACTGGCAGCAGCCACTGGTAACAGGATTAGCAGAGCGAGGTATGTAGGCGGTGCTAC
AGAGTTCTTGAAGTGGTGGCCTAACTACGGCTACACTAGAAGAACAGTATTTGGTATCTGCGCTCTGCTG
AAGCCAGTTACCTTCGGAAAAAGAGTTGGTAGCTCTTGATCCGGCAAACAAACCACCGCTGGTAGCGGTG
GTTTTTTTGTTTGCAAGCAGCAGATTACGCGCAGAAAAAAAGGATCTCAAGAAGATCCTTTGATCTTTTC
TACGGGGTCTGACGCTCAGTGGAACGAAAACTCACGTTAAGGGATTTTGGTCATGAGATTATCAAAAAGG
ATCTTCACCTAGATCCTTTTAAATTAAAAATGAAGTTTTAAATCAATCTAAAGTATATATGAGTAAACTT
GGTCTGACAGTTACCAATGCTTAATCAGTGAGGCACCTATCTCAGCGATCTGTCTATTTCGTTCATCCAT
AGTTGCCTGACTCCCCGTCGTGTAGATAACTACGATACGGGAGGGCTTACCATCTGGCCCCAGTGCTGCA
ATGATACCGCGAGACCCACGCTCACCGGCTCCAGATTTATCAGCAATAAACCAGCCAGCCGGAAGGGCCG
AGCGCAGAAGTGGTCCTGCAACTTTATCCGCCTCCATCCAGTCTATTAATTGTTGCCGGGAAGCTAGAGT
AAGTAGTTCGCCAGTTAATAGTTTGCGCAACGTTGTTGCCATTGCTACAGGCATCGTGGTGTCACGCTCG
TCGTTTGGTATGGCTTCATTCAGCTCCGGTTCCCAACGATCAAGGCGAGTTACATGATCCCCCATGTTGT
GCAAAAAAGCGGTTAGCTCCTTCGGTCCTCCGATCGTTGTCAGAAGTAAGTTGGCCGCAGTGTTATCACT
CATGGTTATGGCAGCACTGCATAATTCTCTTACTGTCATGCCATCCGTAAGATGCTTTTCTGTGACTGGT
GAGTACTCAACCAAGTCATTCTGAGAATAGTGTATGCGGCGACCGAGTTGCTCTTGCCCGGCGTCAATAC
GGGATAATACCGCGCCACATAGCAGAACTTTAAAAGTGCTCATCATTGGAAAACGTTCTTCGGGGCGAAA
ACTCTCAAGGATCTTACCGCTGTTGAGATCCAGTTCGATGTAACCCACTCGTGCACCCAACTGATCTTCA
GCATCTTTTACTTTCACCAGCGTTTCTGGGTGAGCAAAAACAGGAAGGCAAAATGCCGCAAAAAAGGGAA
TAAGGGCGACACGGAAATGTTGAATACTCATACTCTTCCTTTTTCAATATTATTGAAGCATTTATCAGGG
TTATTGTCTCATGAGCGGATACATATTTGAATGTATTTAGAAAAATAAACAAATAGGGGTTCCGCGCACA
TTTCCCCGAAAAGTGCC
